Addgene plasmid #130864: MLKS2delARMexp
Purpose: Expression of plant nuclear envelope LINC protein fused to fluorescent protein and affinity tags for cell biology
Depositing lab: Hank Bass. Depositing organization: Florida State University, Tallahassee. Publication: MLKS2 is an ARM domain and F-actin-associated KASH protein that functions in stomatal complex development and meiotic chromosome segregation. Gumber HK, McKenna JF, Tolmie AF, Jalovec AM, Kartick AC, Graumann K, Bass HW. Nucleus. 2019 Dec;10(1):144-166. doi: 10.1080/19491034.2019.1629795. PubMed 31221013.
Backbone
  Vector backbone: pH7WG2
  Vector type: Plant Expression
Growth in bacteria
  Bacterial resistance: Spectinomycin, 50 μg/mL
  Growth temperature: 37°C
  Growth strain: DH5alpha
  Copy number: Low Copy
Gene/Insert
  Gene/Insert name: MLKS2
  Species: Zea mays (maize)
  Mutation: Deletion of armadillo domain
  Tag / fusion protein: eGFP-FLAG-HA (N terminal on insert)
  Cloning method: Gateway Cloning
Terms and licenses: Academic/Nonprofit Terms; Industry Terms
How to cite: MLKS2delARMexp was a gift from Hank Bass (Addgene plasmid # 130864 ; http://n2t.net/addgene:130864 ; RRID:Addgene_130864)
