[The description below was written by a language model from this plasmid's Addgene catalogue record and pLannotate feature annotations shown in this document.]
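Description:
MLKS2delARMexp is a plant expression construct built by Gateway recombination into the binary T-DNA vector pH7WG2. It carries a maize (Zea mays) MLKS2 coding sequence from which the armadillo (ARM) domain has been deleted. According to the record, the insert bears an N-terminal eGFP-FLAG-HA tag. In the annotated sequence, a CaMV 35S promoter followed by a fragment of the TMV Ω translational enhancer sits upstream of an attB1 site. EGFP begins immediately after attB1, and the cassette closes with attB2 and a CaMV polyadenylation signal. The annotation software labels only EGFP between the att sites. The roughly 440 nt between the end of EGFP and attB2 is unannotated and presumably holds the epitope tags and the truncated MLKS2 sequence, although the feature table does not identify them.

The expression cassette lies between nopaline-type right and left T-DNA border repeats, alongside a NOS promoter–hygromycin phosphotransferase (hph)–NOS terminator unit. Transfer into plant cells can therefore be selected with hygromycin. Outside the borders, the backbone provides an aadA spectinomycin/streptomycin resistance gene for bacterial selection and a ColE1-type origin with the bom site for maintenance in E. coli. It also carries the pVS1 oriV, RepA and StaA functions, which allow stable replication in Agrobacterium. The record lists it as a low-copy plasmid.

MLKS2 is described as a nuclear envelope LINC-complex KASH protein. The stated purpose of the plasmid is cell-biological study of the fluorescent, affinity-tagged fusion. The ARM-deletion version lets researchers test how that domain contributes to the protein's localisation and interactions, such as the F-actin association named in the associated publication.
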