Features (pLannotate 1.2.2; 25 found; start..end, strand, type, name):
      1..345     +  promoter       CaMV 35S promoter: strong constitutive promoter from cauliflower mosaic virus
    298..344     +  promoter       minimal CaMV 35S promoter: minimal 35S promoter from cauliflower mosaic virus
    377..402     +  misc_feature   TMV Ω (fragment): translational enhancer from the tobacco mosaic virus 5'-leader sequence (Gallie et al., 1988)
    445..469     +  protein_bind   attB1: mutant version of attB; recombination site for the Gateway® BP reaction BP Clonase™
    472..1188    +  CDS            EGFP: EGFP is a basic (constitutively fluorescent) green fluorescent protein published in 1996, derived from Aequorea victoria. It is reported to be a rapidly-maturing weak dimer with moderate acid sensitivity.
   1631..1655    -  protein_bind   attB2: mutant version of attB; recombination site for the Gateway® BP reaction BP Clonase™
   1726..1885    +  polyA_signal   CaMV poly(A) signal (fragment): cauliflower mosaic virus polyadenylation signal
   1912..1934    -  misc_feature   MCS (fragment): pUC18/19 multiple cloning site
   2027..2206    +  promoter       NOS promoter: nopaline synthase promoter
   2242..3264    +  CDS            hph: KHYB_ECOLX - Experimental evidence at protein level: Swiss-Prot protein existence level 1. The aminoglycoside phosphotransferases achieve inactivation of their antibiotic substrates by phosphorylation. Only phosphorylates hygromycin and closely related compounds such as demethyl analogs and destomycin. From Escherichia coli.
   3285..3449    +  CDS            yokD (fragment): YOKD_BACSU - Experimental evidence at protein level: Swiss-Prot protein existence level 1. May contribute to antibiotic resistance. From Bacillus subtilis (strain 168).
   3465..3717    +  terminator     NOS terminator: nopaline synthase terminator and poly(A) signal
   3810..3834    -  misc_feature   LB T-DNA repeat: left border repeat from nopaline C58 T-DNA
   4093..4116    +  promoter       Pc promoter (fragment): intI1 (promoter lies within the coding sequence); class 1 integron promoter
   4292..4348    +  CDS            GmR (fragment): gentamycin acetyltransferase; aacC1; confers resistance to gentamycin
   4359..5146    +  CDS            SmR (fragment): aminoglycoside adenylyltransferase (Murphy, 1985); aadA; confers resistance to spectinomycin and streptomycin
   5392..5980    +  rep_origin     ori: high-copy-number ColE1/pMB1/pBR322/pUC origin of replication
   6166..6306    -  misc_feature   bom: basis of mobility region from pBR322
   6408..6447    -  CDS            rop (fragment): Rop protein, which maintains plasmids at low copy number; rop
   6650..6844    -  rep_origin     pVS1 oriV: origin of replication for the Pseudomonas plasmid pVS1 (Heeb et al., 2000)
   6910..7983    -  CDS            pVS1 RepA: replication protein from the Pseudomonas plasmid pVS1 (Heeb et al., 2000)
   8412..9041    -  CDS            pVS1 StaA: stability protein from the Pseudomonas plasmid pVS1 (Heeb et al., 2000)
   9601..10002   -  CDS            Y4CG_SINFN (fragment): Protein inferred from homology: Swiss-Prot protein existence level 3. From Sinorhizobium fredii (strain NBRC 101917 / NGR234).
  10372..10396   -  misc_feature   RB T-DNA repeat: right border repeat from nopaline C58 T-DNA
  10445..11086   +  CDS            IBMP_CAMVB (fragment): Experimental evidence at protein level: Swiss-Prot protein existence level 1. Enhances the ribosomal termination-reinitiation event leading to the translation of major open reading frames on the polycistronic viral RNAs. From Cauliflower mosaic virus (strain Bari 1) (CaMV).
>Addgene plasmid #130864 | MLKS2delARMexp | addgene full sequence | sequence record 255668 | Addgene NGS Result
TGAGACTTTTCAACAAAGGGTAATATCGGGAAACCTCCTCGGATTCCATTGCCCAGCTATCTGTCACTTC
ATCAAAAGGACAGTAGAAAAGGAAGGTGGCACCTACAAATGCCATCATTGCGATAAAGGAAAGGCTATCG
TTCAAGATGCCCCTGCCGACAGTGGTCCCAAAGATGGACCCCCACCCACGAGGAGCATCGTGGAAAAAGA
AGACGTTCCAACCACGTCTTCAAAGCAAGTGGATTGATGTGATATCTCCACTGACGTAAGGGATGACGCA
CAATCCCACTATCCTTCGCAAGACCCTTCCTCTATATAAGGAAGTTCATTTCATTTGGAGAGGACTCCGG
TATTTTTACAACAATTACCACAACAAAACAAACAACAAACAACATTACAATTTACTATTCTAGTCGACCT
GCAGGCGGCCGCACTAGTGATATCACAAGTTTGTACAAAAAAGCAGGCTTCATGGTCTCCAAGGGGGAGG
AGCTGTTCACCGGGGTGGTCCCCATCCTGGTGGAGCTGGATGGCGACGTTAACGGGCACAAGTTCTCGGT
GTCTGGCGAGGGGGAGGGCGACGCTACCTACGGGAAGCTCACGCTGAAGTTCATCTGCACGACCGGCAAG
CTGCCGGTGCCCTGGCCAACACTCGTCACAACTCTGACTTACGGCGTCCAGTGCTTCTCGCGCTACCCTG
ATCACATGAAGCAGCATGACTTCTTCAAGTCGGCTATGCCCGAGGGCTACGTGCAGGAGCGGACGATCTT
CTTCAAGGACGATGGCAACTACAAGACACGCGCGGAGGTCAAGTTCGAGGGGGACACTCTCGTTAACAGG
ATCGAGCTGAAGGGCATTGACTTCAAGGAGGATGGCAATATCCTCGGGCACAAGCTGGAGTACAACTACA
ATTCCCATAACGTGTACATCATGGCCGACAAGCAGAAGAACGGCATTAAGGTCAATTTCAAGATCCGGCA
CAACATTGAGGATGGCAGCGTTCAGCTCGCGGACCATTACCAGCAGAACACACCGATCGGGGATGGCCCT
GTCCTCCTGCCCGACAATCACTACCTCTCCACTCAGAGCGCCCTGTCGAAGGACCCGAACGAGAAGAGGG
ACCATATGGTGCTCCTGGAGTTCGTCACAGCCGCGGGCATCACTCTCGGGATGGATGAGCTGTACAAGGG
GGCGGGCGACTACAAGGACGATGACGATAAGGCTTACCCCTACGACGTGCCGGATTACGCCGGGGCTGGC
ATGGGGAAGGGCCTCGTCATTTCTTCAGAGCAGATGCAGTCGCTGCATTCTGACAATAAGGGCGATGAGA
TGAAGGACGAGAACGAGACCATCTACATGCAGAATAGCAAGGGCAGGACACAGACTCTCTCGAACGCTGA
CGCCTCAGTCCTGTCCACAACTGAGGCCGAGAACACAAGCATCAAGACTTCGCCTGAGATTGAGCTGAAT
GGGGACGATGTTTGCATCACCTCCAGCATTGGCAAGACGCGGAAGTACCGCGCGAAGTTCACCCTCTTCC
TGTCCGTCATCGTTATTTTCCTCGCTATCATTACGATGCTGATCCGCATTGAGAACGACGATGACAGCGC
GTACCTGGTGCCGACCTGAGACCCAGCTTTCTTGTACAAAGTGGTGATATCCCGCGGCCATGCTAGAGTC
CGCAAAAATCACCAGTCTCTCTCTACAAATCTATCTCTCTCTATTTTTCTCCAGAATAATGTGTGAGTAG
TTCCCAGATAAGGGAATTAGGGTTCTTATAGGGTTTCGCTCATGTGTTGAGCATATAAGAAACCCTTAGT
ATGTATTTGTATTTGTAAAATACTTCTATCAATAAAATTTCTAATTCCTAAAACCAAAATCCAGTGACCT
GCAGGCATGCGACGTCGGGCCCTCTAGAGGATCCCCGGGTACCGCGAATTATCGATCATGAGCGGAGAAT
TAAGGGAGTCACGTTATGACCCCCGCCGATGACGCGGGACAAGCCGTTTTACGTTTGGAACTGACAGAAC
CGCAACGTTGAAGGAGCCACTGAGCCGCGGGTTTCTGGAGTTTAATGAGCTAAGCACATACGTCAGAAAC
CATTATTGCGCGTTCAAAAGTCGCCTAAGGTCACTATCAGCTAGCAAATATTTCTTGTCAAAAATGCTCC
ACTGACGTTCCATAAATTCCCCTCGGTATCCAATTAGAGTCTCATATTCACTCTCAACTCGAATCCCCCC
TATGAAAAAGCCTGAACTCACCGCGACGTCTGTCGAGAAGTTTCTGATCGAAAAGTTCGACAGCGTCTCC
GACCTGATGCAGCTCTCGGAGGGCGAAGAATCTCGTGCTTTCAGCTTCGATGTAGGAGGGCGTGGATATG
TCCTGCGGGTAAATAGCTGCGCCGATGGTTTCTACAAAGATCGTTATGTTTATCGGCACTTTGCATCGGC
CGCGCTCCCGATTCCGGAAGTGCTTGACATTGGGGAGTTCAGCGAGAGCCTGACCTATTGCATCTCCCGC
CGTGCACAGGGTGTCACGTTGCAAGACCTGCCTGAAACCGAACTGCCCGCTGTTCTTCAGCCGGTCGCGG
AGGCTATGGATGCTATCGCTGCGGCCGATCTTAGCCAGACGAGCGGGTTCGGCCCATTCGGACCGCAAGG
AATCGGTCAATACACTACATGGCGTGATTTCATATGCGCGATTGCTGATCCCCATGTGTATCACTGGCAA
ACTGTGATGGACGACACCGTCAGTGCGTCCGTCGCGCAGGCTCTCGATGAGCTGATGCTTTGGGCCGAGG
ACTGCCCCGAAGTCCGGCACCTCGTGCACGCGGATTTCGGCTCCAACAATGTCCTGACGGACAATGGCCG
CATAACAGCGGTCATTGACTGGAGCGAGGCGATGTTCGGGGATTCCCAATACGAGGTCGCCAACATCTTC
TTCTGGAGGCCGTGGTTGGCTTGTATGGAGCAGCAGACGCGCTACTTCGAGCGGAGGCATCCGGAGCTTG
CAGGATCGCCAAGGCTCCGGGCGTATATGCTCCGCATTGGTCTTGACCAACTCTATCAGAGCTTGGTTGA
CGGCAATTTCGATGATGCAGCTTGGGCGCAGGGTCGATGCGACGCAATCGTCCGATCCGGAGCCGGGACT
GTCGGGCGTACACAAATCGCCCGCAGAAGCGCGGCCGTCTGGACCGATGGCTGTGTAGAAGTACTCGCCG
ATAGTGGAAACCGACGCCCCAGCACTCGTCCGAGGGCAAAGGAATAGAGTAGATGCCGACCGAACAAGAG
CTGATTTCGAGAACGCCTCAGCCAGCAACTCGCGCGAGCCTAGCAAGGCAAATGCGAGAGAACGGCCTTA
CGCTTGGTGGCACAGTTCTCGTCCACAGTTCGCTAAGCTCGCTCGGCTGGGTCGCGGGAGGGCCGGTCGC
AGTGATTCAGGAATTAATTCCCTAGAGTCAAGCAGATCGTTCAAACATTTGGCAATAAAGTTTCTTAAGA
TTGAATCCTGTTGCCGGTCTTGCGATGATTATCATATAATTTCTGTTGAATTACGTTAAGCATGTAATAA
TTAACATGTAATGCATGACGTTATTTATGAGATGGGTTTTTATGATTAGAGTCCCGCAATTATACATTTA
ATACGCGATAGAAAACAAAATATAGCGCGCAAACTAGGATAAATTATCGCGCGCGGTGTCATCTATGTTA
CTAGATCGACCGGCATGCAAGCTGATAATTCAATTCGGCGTTAATTCAGTACATTAAAAACGTCCGCAAT
GTGTTATTAAGTTGTCTAAGCGTCAATTTGTTTACACCACAATATATCCTGCCACCAGCCAGCCAACAGC
TCCCCGACCGGCAGCTCGGCACAAAATCACCACTCGATACAGGCAGCCCATCAGTCCGGGACGGCGTCAG
CGGGAGAGCCGTTGTAAGGCGGCAGACTTTGCTCATGTTACCGATGCTATTCGGAAGAACGGCAACTAAG
CTGCCGGGTTTGAAACACGGATGATCTCGCGGAGGGTAGCATGTTGATTGTAACGATGACAGAGCGTTGC
TGCCTGTGATCAATTCGGGCACGAACCCAGTGGACATAAGCCTGTTCGGTTCGTAAGCTGTAATGCAAGT
AGCGTATGCGCTCACGCAACTGGTCCAGAACCTTGACCGAACGCAGCGGTGGTAACGGCGCAGTGGCGGT
TTTCATGGCTTGTTATGACTGTTTTTTTGGGGTACAGTCTATGCCTCGGGCATCCAAGCAGCAAGCGCGT
TACGCCGTGGGTCGATGTTTGATGTTATGGAGCAGCAACGATGTTACGCAGCAGGGCAGTCGCCCTAAAA
CAAAGTTAAACATCATGGGGGAAGCGGTGATCGCCGAAGTATCGACTCAACTATCAGAGGTAGTTGGCGT
CATCGAGCGCCATCTCGAACCGACGTTGCTGGCCGTACATTTGTACGGCTCCGCAGTGGATGGCGGCCTG
AAGCCACACAGTGATATTGATTTGCTGGTTACGGTGACCGTAAGGCTTGATGAAACAACGCGGCGAGCTT
TGATCAACGACCTTTTGGAAACTTCGGCTTCCCCTGGAGAGAGCGAGATTCTCCGCGCTGTAGAAGTCAC
CATTGTTGTGCACGACGACATCATTCCGTGGCGTTATCCAGCTAAGCGCGAACTGCAATTTGGAGAATGG
CAGCGCAATGACATTCTTGCAGGTATCTTCGAGCCAGCCACGATCGACATTGATCTGGCTATCTTGCTGA
CAAAAGCAAGAGAACATAGCGTTGCCTTGGTAGGTCCAGCGGCGGAGGAACTCTTTGATCCGGTTCCTGA
ACAGGATCTATTTGAGGCGCTAAATGAAACCTTAACGCTATGGAACTCGCCGCCCGACTGGGCTGGCGAT
GAGCGAAATGTAGTGCTTACGTTGTCCCGCATTTGGTACAGCGCAGTAACCGGCAAAATCGCGCCGAAGG
ATGTCGCTGCCGACTGGGCAATGGAGCGCCTGCCGGCCCAGTATCAGCCCGTCATACTTGAAGCTAGACA
GGCTTATCTTGGACAAGAAGAAGATCGCTTGGCCTCGCGCGCAGATCAGTTGGAAGAATTTGTCCACTAC
GTGAAAGGCGAGATCACCAAGGTAGTCGGCAAATAATGTCTAGCTAGAAATTCGTTCAAGCCGACGCCGC
TTCGCGGCGCGGCTTAACTCAAGCGTTAGATGCACTAAGCACATAATTGCTCACAGCCAAACTATCAGGT
CAAGTCTGCTTTTATTATTTTTAAGCGTGCATAATAAGCCCTACACAAATTGGGAGATATATCATGCATG
ACCAAAATCCCTTAACGTGAGTTTTCGTTCCACTGAGCGTCAGACCCCGTAGAAAAGATCAAAGGATCTT
CTTGAGATCCTTTTTTTCTGCGCGTAATCTGCTGCTTGCAAACAAAAAAACCACCGCTACCAGCGGTGGT
TTGTTTGCCGGATCAAGAGCTACCAACTCTTTTTCCGAAGGTAACTGGCTTCAGCAGAGCGCAGATACCA
AATACTGTCCTTCTAGTGTAGCCGTAGTTAGGCCACCACTTCAAGAACTCTGTAGCACCGCCTACATACC
TCGCTCTGCTAATCCTGTTACCAGTGGCTGCTGCCAGTGGCGATAAGTCGTGTCTTACCGGGTTGGACTC
AAGACGATAGTTACCGGATAAGGCGCAGCGGTCGGGCTGAACGGGGGGTTCGTGCACACAGCCCAGCTTG
GAGCGAACGACCTACACCGAACTGAGATACCTACAGCGTGAGCTATGAGAAAGCGCCACGCTTCCCGAAG
GGAGAAAGGCGGACAGGTATCCGGTAAGCGGCAGGGTCGGAACAGGAGAGCGCACGAGGGAGCTTCCAGG
GGGAAACGCCTGGTATCTTTATAGTCCTGTCGGGTTTCGCCACCTCTGACTTGAGCGTCGATTTTTGTGA
TGCTCGTCAGGGGGGCGGAGCCTATGGAAAAACGCCAGCAACGCGGCCTTTTTACGGTTCCTGGCCTTTT
GCTGGCCTTTTGCTCACATGTTCTTTCCTGCGTTATCCCCTGATTCTGTGGATAACCGTATTACCGCCTT
TGAGTGAGCTGATACCGCTCGCCGCAGCCGAACGACCGAGCGCAGCGAGTCAGTGAGCGAGGAAGCGGAA
GAGCGCCTGATGCGGTATTTTCTCCTTACGCATCTGTGCGGTATTTCACACCGCATATGGTGCACTCTCA
GTACAATCTGCTCTGATGCCGCATAGTTAAGCCAGTATACACTCCGCTATCGCTACGTGACTGGGTCATG
GCTGCGCCCCGACACCCGCCAACACCCGCTGACGCGCCCTGACGGGCTTGTCTGCTCCCGGCATCCGCTT
ACAGACAAGCTGTGACCGTCTCCGGGAGCTGCATGTGTCAGAGGTTTTCACCGTCATCACCGAAACGCGC
GAGGCAGGGTGCCTTGATGTGGGCGCCGGCGGTCGAGTGGCGACGGCGCGGCTTGTCCGCGCCCTGGTAG
ATTGCCTGGCCGTAGGCCAGCCATTTTTGAGCGGCCAGCGGCCGCGATAGGCCGACGCGAAGCGGCGGGG
CGTAGGGAGCGCAGCGACCGAAGGGTAGGCGCTTTTTGCAGCTCTTCGGCTGTGCGCTGGCCAGACAGTT
ATGCACAGGCCAGGCGGGTTTTAAGAGTTTTAATAAGTTTTAAAGAGTTTTAGGCGGAAAAATCGCCTTT
TTTCTCTTTTATATCAGTCACTTACATGTGTGACCGGTTCCCAATGTACGGCTTTGGGTTCCCAATGTAC
GGGTTCCGGTTCCCAATGTACGGCTTTGGGTTCCCAATGTACGTGCTATCCACAGGAAAGAGACCTTTTC
GACCTTTTTCCCCTGCTAGGGCAATTTGCCCTAGCATCTGCTCCGTACATTAGGAACCGGCGGATGCTTC
GCCCTCGATCAGGTTGCGGTAGCGCATGACTAGGATCGGGCCAGCCTGCCCCGCCTCCTCCTTCAAATCG
TACTCCGGCAGGTCATTTGACCCGATCAGCTTGCGCACGGTGAAACAGAACTTCTTGAACTCTCCGGCGC
TGCCACTGCGTTCGTAGATCGTCTTGAACAACCATCTGGCTTCTGCCTTGCCTGCGGCGCGGCGTGCCAG
GCGGTAGAGAAAACGGCCGATGCCGGGATCGATCAAAAAGTAATCGGGGTGAACCGTCAGCACGTCCGGG
TTCTTGCCTTCTGTGATCTCGCGGTACATCCAATCAGCTAGCTCGATCTCGATGTACTCCGGCCGCCCGG
TTTCGCTCTTTACGATCTTGTAGCGGCTAATCAAGGCTTCACCCTCGGATACCGTCACCAGGCGGCCGTT
CTTGGCCTTCTTCGTACGCTGCATGGCAACGTGCGTGGTGTTTAACCGAATGCAGGTTTCTACCAGGTCG
TCTTTCTGCTTTCCGCCATCGGCTCGCCGGCAGAACTTGAGTACGTCCGCAACGTGTGGACGGAACACGC
GGCCGGGCTTGTCTCCCTTCCCTTCCCGGTATCGGTTCATGGATTCGGTTAGATGGGAAACCGCCATCAG
TACCAGGTCGTAATCCCACACACTGGCCATGCCGGCCGGCCCTGCGGAAACCTCTACGTGCCCGTCTGGA
AGCTCGTAGCGGATCACCTCGCCAGCTCGTCGGTCACGCTTCGACAGACGGAAAACGGCCACGTCCATGA
TGCTGCGACTATCGCGGGTGCCCACGTCATAGAGCATCGGAACGAAAAAATCTGGTTGCTCGTCGCCCTT
GGGCGGCTTCCTAATCGACGGCGCACCGGCTGCCGGCGGTTGCCGGGATTCTTTGCGGATTCGATCAGCG
GCCGCTTGCCACGATTCACCGGGGCGTGCTTCTGCCTCGATGCGTTGCCGCTGGGCGGCCTGCGCGGCCT
TCAACTTCTCCACCAGGTCATCACCCAGCGCCGCGCCGATTTGTACCGGGCCGGATGGTTTGCGACCGCT
CACGCCGATTCCTCGGGCTTGGGGGTTCCAGTGCCATTGCAGGGCCGGCAGACAACCCAGCCGCTTACGC
CTGGCCAACCGCCCGTTCCTCCACACATGGGGCATTCCACGGCGTCGGTGCCTGGTTGTTCTTGATTTTC
CATGCCGCCTCCTTTAGCCGCTAAAATTCATCTACTCATTTATTCATTTGCTCATTTACTCTGGTAGCTG
CGCGATGTATTCAGATAGCAGCTCGGTAATGGTCTTGCCTTGGCGTACCGCGTACATCTTCAGCTTGGTG
TGATCCTCCGCCGGCAACTGAAAGTTGACCCGCTTCATGGCTGGCGTGTCTGCCAGGCTGGCCAACGTTG
CAGCCTTGCTGCTGCGTGCGCTCGGACGGCCGGCACTTAGCGTGTTTGTGCTTTTGCTCATTTTCTCTTT
ACCTCATTAACTCAAATGAGTTTTGATTTAATTTCAGCGGCCAGCGCCTGGACCTCGCGGGCAGCGTCGC
CCTCGGGTTCTGATTCAAGAACGGTTGTGCCGGCGGCGGCAGTGCCTGGGTAGCTCACGCGCTGCGTGAT
ACGGGACTCAAGAATGGGCAGCTCGTACCCGGCCAGCGCCTCGGCAACCTCACCGCCGATGCGCGTGCCT
TTGATCGCCCGCGACACGACAAAGGCCGCTTGTAGCCTTCCATCCGTGACCTCAATGCGCTGCTTAACCA
GCTCCACCAGGTCGGCGGTGGCCCATATGTCGTAAGGGCTTGGCTGCACCGGAATCAGCACGAAGTCGGC
TGCCTTGATCGCGGACACAGCCAAGTCCGCCGCCTGGGGCGCTCCGTCGATCACTACGAAGTCGCGCCGG
CCGATGGCCTTCACGTCGCGGTCAATCGTCGGGCGGTCGATGCCGACAACGGTTAGCGGTTGATCTTCCC
GCACGGCCGCCCAATCGCGGGCACTGCCCTGGGGATCGGAATCGACTAACAGAACATCGGCCCCGGCGAG
TTGCAGGGCGCGGGCTAGATGGGTTGCGATGGTCGTCTTGCCTGACCCGCCTTTCTGGTTAAGTACAGCG
ATAACCTTCATGCGTTCCCCTTGCGTATTTGTTTATTTACTCATCGCATCATATACGCAGCGACCGCATG
ACGCAAGCTGTTTTACTCAAATACACATCACCTTTTTAGACGGCGGCGCTCGGTTTCTTCAGCGGCCAAG
CTGGCCGGCCAGGCCGCCAGCTTGGCATCAGACAAACCGGCCAGGATTTCATGCAGCCGCACGGTTGAGA
CGTGCGCGGGCGGCTCGAACACGTACCCGGCCGCGATCATCTCCGCCTCGATCTCTTCGGTAATGAAAAA
CGGTTCGTCCTGGCCGTCCTGGTGCGGTTTCATGCTTGTTCCTCTTGGCGTTCATTCTCGGCGGCCGCCA
GGGCGTCGGCCTCGGTCAATGCGTCCTCACGGAAGGCACCGCGCCGCCTGGCCTCGGTGGGCGTCACTTC
CTCGCTGCGCTCAAGTGCGCGGTACAGGGTCGAGCGATGCACGCCAAGCAGTGCAGCCGCCTCTTTCACG
GTGCGGCCTTCCTGGTCGATCAGCTCGCGGGCGTGCGCGATCTGTGCCGGGGTGAGGGTAGGGCGGGGGC
CAAACTTCACGCCTCGGGCCTTGGCGGCCTCGCGCCCGCTCCGGGTGCGGTCGATGATTAGGGAACGCTC
GAACTCGGCAATGCCGGCGAACACGGTCAACACCATGCGGCCGGCCGGCGTGGTGGTGTCGGCCCACGGC
TCTGCCAGGCTACGCAGGCCCGCGCCGGCCTCCTGGATGCGCTCGGCAATGTCCAGTAGGTCGCGGGTGC
TGCGGGCCAGGCGGTCTAGCCTGGTCACTGTCACAACGTCGCCAGGGCGTAGGTGGTCAAGCATCCTGGC
CAGCTCCGGGCGGTCGCGCCTGGTGCCGGTGATCTTCTCGGAAAACAGCTTGGTGCAGCCGGCCGCGTGC
AGTTCGGCCCGTTGGTTGGTCAAGTCCTGGTCGTCGGTGCTGACGCGGGCATAGCCCAGCAGGCCAGCGG
CGGCGCTCTTGTTCATGGCGTAATGTCTCCGGTTCTAGTCGCAAGTATTCTACTTTATGCGACTAAAACA
CGCGACAAGAAAACGCCAGGAAAAGGGCAGGGCGGCAGCCTGTCGCGTAACTTAGGACTTGTGCGACATG
TCGTTTTCAGAAGACGGCTGCACTGAACGTCAGAAGCCGACTGCACTATAGCAGCGGAGGGGTTGGATCA
AAGTACTTTAAAGTACTTTAAAGTACTTTAAAGTACTTTGATCCCGAGGGGAACCCTGTGGTTGGCATGC
ACATACAAATGGACGAACGGATAAACCTTTTCACGCCCTTTTAAATATCCGATTATTCTAATAAACGCTC
TTTTCTCTTAGGTTTACCCGCCAATATATCCTGTCAAACACTGATAGTTTAAACTGAAGGCGGGAAACGA
CAATCTGATCCAAGCTCAAGCTAAGCTTGAGCTCTCCCATATGGTCGACTAGAGCCAAGCTGATCTCCTT
TGCCCCGGAGATCACCATGGACGACTTTCTCTATCTCTACGATCTAGGAAGAAAGTTCGACGGAGAAGGT
GACGATACCATGTTCACCACCGATAATGAGAAGATTAGCCTCTTCAATTTCAGAAAGAATGCTGACCCAC
AGATGGTTAGAGAGGCCTACGCGGCAGGTCTCATCAAGACGATCTACCCGAGTAATAATCTCCAGGAGAT
CAAATACCTTCCCAAGAAGGTTAAAGATGCAGTCAAAAGATTCAGGACTAACTGCATCAAGAACACAGAG
AAAGATATATTTCTCAAGATCAGAAGTACTATTCCAGTATGGACGATTCAAGGCTTGCTTCATAAACCAA
GGCAAGTAATAGAGATTGGAGTCTCTAAGAAAGTAGTTCCTACTGAATCAAAGGCCATGGAGTCAAAAAT
TCAGATCGAGGATCTAACAGAACTCGCCGTGAAGACTGGCGAACAGTTCATACAGAGTCTTTTACGACTC
AATGACAAGAAGAAAATCTTCGTCAACATGGTGGAGCACGACACTCTCGTCTACTCCAAGAATATCAAAG
ATACAGTCTCAGAAGACCAAAGGGCTAT
